Addgene plasmid #217780: hNTa2-qgRNA-pYJA5
Purpose: Non-targeting control 2 qgRNA-pYJA5 plasmid from the T.gonfio library; it can be used as a ready-to-go control and provides the three constant regions for the three-fragment PCRs for qgRNA cloning
Depositing lab: Adriano Aguzzi. Depositing organization: University of Zurich. Publication: Arrayed CRISPR libraries for the genome-wide activation, deletion and silencing of human protein-coding genes. Yin JA, Frick L, Scheidmann MC, Liu T, Trevisan C, Dhingra A, Spinelli A, Wu Y, Yao L, Vena DL, Knapp B, Guo J, De Cecco E, Ging K, Armani A, Oakeley EJ, Nigsch F, Jenzer J, Haegele J, Pikusa M, Tager J, Rodriguez-Nieto S, Bouris V, Ribeiro R, Baroni F, Bedi MS, Berry S, Losa M, Hornemann S, Kampmann M, Pelkmans L, Hoepfner D, Heutink P, Aguzzi A. Nat Biomed Eng. 2024 Dec 4. doi: 10.1038/s41551-024-01278-4. PubMed 39633028.
Backbone
  Vector backbone: pYJA5
  Backbone manufacturer: Adriano Aguzzi (Addgene #217778)
  Backbone size w/o insert (bp): 5500
  Total vector size (bp): 9106
  Vector type: Mammalian Expression, Lentiviral, CRISPR, Synthetic Biology
  Selectable markers: Puromycin ; TagBFP
Growth in bacteria
  Bacterial resistance: Trimethoprim, 15 μg/mL
  Growth temperature: 30°C
  Growth strain: NEB Stable
  Growth instructions: The NEB stable competent bacteria strain has a resistance to tetracycline, so we grow the bacteria transformed with our plasmid with both trimethoprim (15ug/ml) and tetracycline (15ug/ml) using the Terrific Broth medium (https://openwetware.org/wiki/Terrific_Broth) for two overnights at 30 °C. LB medium could also be used but with a lower yield.
  Copy number: High Copy
Gene/Insert
  Gene/Insert name: Quadruple sgRNA-expression cassette for nontargeting control for gene activation and epigenetic silencing
  gRNA/shRNA sequence: sg1: gggagtgtgtccgagccact; sg2: actgcggagcgcccaatatc; sg3: gcaacggcgattctcggcat; gggatgcgtcttgctaaacc
  Species: H. sapiens (human)
  Insert size (bp): 1800
  Promoter: human U6, mouse U6, human H1, human 7SK
  Cloning method: Gibson Cloning
  Sequencing primers: 5′ CGGAGCCGGTTGGCGCCTAC; 3′ AGTACCGGGCCCTACGCGTT
Terms and licenses: Academic/Nonprofit Terms; Industry Terms: Not Available to Industry
How to cite: hNTa2-qgRNA-pYJA5 was a gift from Adriano Aguzzi (Addgene plasmid # 217780 ; http://n2t.net/addgene:217780 ; RRID:Addgene_217780)
