[The description below was written by a language model from this plasmid's Addgene catalogue record and pLannotate feature annotations shown in this document.]
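Description:
hNTa2-qgRNA-pYJA5 is a lentiviral CRISPR guide-expression plasmid built on the pYJA5 backbone. It serves as non-targeting control 2 for the T.gonfio arrayed library, which is used for gene activation and epigenetic silencing of human protein-coding genes. The roughly 9.1 kb plasmid carries a high-copy ColE1/pUC origin and an f1 origin. Bacterial selection is by trimethoprim: an EM7-driven dihydrofolate reductase gene (TpR) sits inside the guide cassette itself, between the first guide's scaffold and the mouse U6 promoter, so selection reports on correct assembly of the insert. Only a fragment of the AmpR promoter remains, and no ampicillin resistance gene is annotated.

The payload is a quadruple sgRNA (qgRNA) cassette of about 1.8 kb, assembled by Gibson cloning. Four non-targeting guides are each transcribed from a different RNA polymerase III promoter: human U6, mouse U6, human H1 and human 7SK. The feature table annotates the first three promoters and two S. pyogenes Cas9 scaffold fragments, but not the 7SK promoter or the remaining scaffolds. In the opposite orientation, a mouse PGK promoter drives puromycin N-acetyltransferase followed by TagBFP, allowing drug selection and blue-fluorescence tracking of transduced mammalian cells; the linker between the two is not annotated.

The lentiviral frame comprises a CMV enhancer/promoter fused to a truncated HIV-1 5' LTR, the Ψ packaging signal, RRE, cPPT/CTS, a second truncated LTR and a bGH polyadenylation signal. The plasmid encodes no Cas9 or effector, which must be supplied separately. Besides being a ready-to-use control, it provides the three constant regions used as templates in the three-fragment PCRs for cloning new qgRNA plasmids.
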