Features (pLannotate 1.2.2; 31 found; start..end, strand, type, name):
     61..399     -  CDS            HIV-1 gag (fragment): gag protein from human immunodeficiency virus 1; gag
    383..508     -  misc_feature   HIV-1 Ψ: packaging signal of human immunodeficiency virus type 1
    555..735     -  LTR            5' LTR (truncated): truncated 5' long terminal repeat (LTR) from HIV-1
    753..952     -  promoter       CMV promoter: human cytomegalovirus (CMV) immediate early promoter
    953..1256    -  enhancer       CMV enhancer: human cytomegalovirus immediate early enhancer
   1327..1345    -  promoter       T7 promoter: promoter for bacteriophage T7 RNA polymerase
   1353..1508    +  CDS            lacZα (fragment): LacZα fragment of β-galactosidase; lacZ fragment
   1513..1941    +  rep_origin     f1 ori (sequence partly withheld): f1 bacteriophage origin of replication; arrow indicates direction of (+) strand synthesis
   1994..2051    +  promoter       AmpR promoter (fragment): bla
   2122..2710    +  rep_origin     ori: high-copy-number ColE1/pMB1/pBR322/pUC origin of replication
   2893..2985    +  CDS            lacI (fragment): lac repressor; lacI; The lac repressor binds to the lac operator to inhibit transcription in E. coli. This inhibition can be relieved by adding lactose or isopropyl-β-D-thiogalactopyranoside (IPTG).
   2998..3019    +  protein_bind   CAP binding site: CAP binding activates transcription in the presence of cAMP. E. coli catabolite activator protein
   3034..3064    +  promoter       lac promoter: promoter for the E. coli lac operon
   3072..3088    +  protein_bind   lac operator: The lac repressor binds to the lac operator to inhibit transcription in E. coli. This inhibition can be relieved by adding lactose or isopropyl-β-D-thiogalactopyranoside (IPTG). lac repressor encoded by lacI
   3133..3151    +  promoter       T3 promoter: promoter for bacteriophage T3 RNA polymerase
   3605..3716    -  polyA_signal   bGH poly(A) signal: bovine growth hormone polyadenylation signal
   3742..3920    -  LTR            5' LTR (truncated): truncated 5' long terminal repeat (LTR) from HIV-1
   3928..4065    -  CDS            nef (fragment): NEF_HV1LA - Experimental evidence at protein level: Swiss-Prot protein existence level 1. Extracellular Nef protein targets CD4(+) T-lymphocytes for apoptosis by interacting with CXCR4 surface receptors. From Human immunodeficiency virus type 1 group M subtype B (isolate Lai) (HIV-1).
   4080..4778    -  CDS            TagBFP: TagBFP is a basic (constitutively fluorescent) blue fluorescent protein published in 2008, derived from Entacmaea quadricolor. It is reported to be a very rapidly-maturing monomer with very low acid sensitivity.
   4851..5447    -  CDS            PuroR (fragment): puromycin N-acetyltransferase; pac from Streptomyces; confers resistance to puromycin
   5487..5985    -  promoter       PGK promoter: mouse phosphoglycerate kinase 1 promoter
   6018..6258    +  promoter       U6 promoter: RNA polymerase III promoter for human U6 snRNA
   6306..6373    +  misc_RNA       tracrRNA (fragment): trans-activating CRISPR RNA for the Streptococcus pyogenes CRISPR/Cas9 system
   6381..6428    +  promoter       EM7 promoter: synthetic bacterial promoter&nbsp
   6447..6683    +  CDS            TpR: E. coli plasmid-associated dihydrofolate reductase; dhfrIIb from plasmid R388; confers resistance to trimethoprim
   6691..7004    +  promoter       U6 promoter: RNA polymerase III promoter for mouse U6 snRNA (Das et al., 1988)
   7122..7336    +  promoter       H1 promoter: human H1 RNA promoter
   7751..7810    +  misc_RNA       gRNA scaffold (fragment): guide RNA scaffold for the Streptococcus pyogenes CRISPR/Cas9 system
   8115..8232    -  misc_feature   cPPT/CTS: central polypurine tract and central termination sequence of HIV-1
   8282..8382    -  CDS            Rev (fragment): human immunodeficiency virus 1 (HIV-1) Rev protein; rev; enhances nuclear export of unspliced and incompletely spliced viral mRNAs
   8759..8992    -  misc_feature   RRE: The Rev response element (RRE) of HIV-1 allows for Rev-dependent mRNA export from the nucleus to the cytoplasm.
>Addgene plasmid #217780 | hNTa2-qgRNA-pYJA5 | addgene full sequence | sequence record 469426 | Addgene NGS Result
TCCCTCATATCTCCTCCTCCAGGTCTGAAGATCAGCGGCCGGCCGCTTGCTGTGCGGTGGTCTTACTTTT
GTTTTGCTCTTCCTCTATCTTGTCTAAAGCTTCCTTGGTGTCTTTTATCTCTATCCTTTGATGCACACAA
TAGAGGGTTGCTACTGTATTATATAATGATCTAAGTTCTTCTGATCCTGTCTGAAGGGATGGTTGTAGCT
GTCCCAGTATTTGTCTACAGCCTTCTGATGTTTCTAACAGGCCAGGATTAACTGCGAATCGTTCTAGCTC
CCTGCTTGCCCATACTATATGTTTTAATTTATATTTTTTCTTTCCCCCTGGCCTTAACCGAATTTTTTCC
CATCGCGATCTAATTCTCCCCCGCTTAATACTGACGCTCTCGCACCCATCTCTCTCCTTCTAGCCTCCGC
TAGTCAAAATTTTTGGCGTACTCACCAGTCGCCGCCCCTCGCCTCTTGCCGTGCGCGCTTCAGCAAGCCG
AGTCCTGCGTCGAGAGAGCTCCTCTGGTTTCCCTTTCGCTTTCAAGTCCCTGTTCGGGCGCCACTGCTAG
AGATTTTCCACACTGACTAAAAGGGTCTGAGGGATCTCTAGTTACCAGAGTCACACAACAGACGGGCACA
CACTACTTGAAGCACTCAAGGCAAGCTTTATTGAGGCTTAAGCAGTGGGTTCCCTAGTTAGCCAGAGAGC
TCCCAGGCTCAGATCTGGTCTAACCAGAGAGACCCAGTACAGGCAAAACGCGCTGCTTATATAGACCTCC
CACCGTACACGCCTACCGCCCATTTGCGTCAATGGGGCGGAGTTGTTACGACATTTTGGAAAGTCCCGTT
GATTTTGGTGCCAAAACAAACTCCCATTGACGTCAATGGGGTGGAGACTTGGAAATCCCCGTGAGTCAAA
CCGCTATCCACGCCCATTGATGTACTGCCAAAACCGCATCACCATGGTAATAGCGATGACTAATACGTAG
ATGTACTGCCAAGTAGGAAAGTCCCATAAGGTCATGTACTGGGCATAATGCCAGGCGGGCCATTTACCGT
CATTGACGTCAATAGGGGGCGTACTTGGCATATGATACACTTGATGTACTGCCAAGTGGGCAGTTTACCG
TAAATACTCCACCCATTGACGTCAATGGAAAGTCCCTATTGGCGTTACTATGGGAACATACGTCATTATT
GACGTCAATGGGCGGGGGTCGTTGGGCGGTCAGCCAGGCGGGCCATTTACCGTAAGTTATGTAACGCGGA
ACTCCATATATGGGCTATGAACTAATGACCCCGTAATTGATTACTATTAATAACTAGTCAATTCGCCCTA
TAGTGAGTCGTATTACGCGCGCTCACTGGCCGTCGTTTTACAACGTCGTGACTGGGAAAACCCTGGCGTT
ACCCAACTTAATCGCCTTGCAGCACATCCCCCTTTCGCCAGCTGGCGTAATAGCGAAGAGGCCCGCACCG
ATCGCCCTTCCCAACAGTTGCGCAGCCTGAATGGCGAATGGG
[124 nt withheld, positions 1513-1636]
C
[91 nt withheld, positions 1638-1728]
A
[49 nt withheld, positions 1730-1778]
CCTTTGACGTTGGAGTCCACGTTCTTT
[37 nt withheld, positions 1806-1842]
ACCCTATCTCGGTCTATTCTTTTGATTTATAAGGGATTTTGCCGATTTCGGCCTATTGGTTAAAAAATGA
GCTGATTTAACAAAAATTTAACGCGAATTTTAACAAAATATTAACGCTTACAATTTAGGTGGCACTTTTC
GGGGAAATGTGCGCGGAACCCCTATTTGTTTATTTTTCTAAATACATTCAAATATGTATCCGCTCATGAC
CAAAATCCCTTAACGTGAGTTTTCGTTCCACTGAGCGTCAGACCCCGTAGAAAAGATCAAAGGATCTTCT
TGAGATCCTTTTTTTCTGCGCGTAATCTGCTGCTTGCAAACAAAAAAACCACCGCTACCAGCGGTGGTTT
GTTTGCCGGATCAAGAGCTACCAACTCTTTTTCCGAAGGTAACTGGCTTCAGCAGAGCGCAGATACCAAA
TACTGTTCTTCTAGTGTAGCCGTAGTTAGGCCACCACTTCAAGAACTCTGTAGCACCGCCTACATACCTC
GCTCTGCTAATCCTGTTACCAGTGGCTGCTGCCAGTGGCGATAAGTCGTGTCTTACCGGGTTGGACTCAA
GACGATAGTTACCGGATAAGGCGCAGCGGTCGGGCTGAACGGGGGGTTCGTGCACACAGCCCAGCTTGGA
GCGAACGACCTACACCGAACTGAGATACCTACAGCGTGAGCTATGAGAAAGCGCCACGCTTCCCGAAGGG
AGAAAGGCGGACAGGTATCCGGTAAGCGGCAGGGTCGGAACAGGAGAGCGCACGAGGGAGCTTCCAGGGG
GAAACGCCTGGTATCTTTATAGTCCTGTCGGGTTTCGCCACCTCTGACTTGAGCGTCGATTTTTGTGATG
CTCGTCAGGGGGGCGGAGCCTATGGAAAAACGCCAGCAACGCGGCCTTTTTACGGTTCCTGGCCTTTTGC
TGGCCTTTTGCTCACATGTTCTTTCCTGCGTTATCCCCTGATTCTGTGGATAACCGTATTACCGCCTTTG
AGTGAGCTGATACCGCTCGCCGCAGCCGAACGACCGAGCGCAGCGAGTCAGTGAGCGAGGAAGCGGAAGA
GCGCCCAATACGCAAACCGCCTCTCCCCGCGCGTTGGCCGATTCATTAATGCAGCTGGCACGACAGGTTT
CCCGACTGGAAAGCGGGCAGTGAGCGCAACGCAATTAATGTGAGTTAGCTCACTCATTAGGCACCCCAGG
CTTTACACTTTATGCTCCCGGCTCGTATGTTGTGTGGAATTGTGAGCGGATAACAATTTCACACAGGAAA
CAGCTATGACCATGATTACGCCAAGCGCGCAATTAACCCTCACTAAAGGGAACAAAAGCTTAATTTAACC
CTAGAAAGATAGTCTGCGTAAAATTGACGCATGCATTCTTGAAATATTGCTCTCTCTTTCTAAATAGCGC
GAATCCGTCGCTGTGCATTTAGGACATCTCAGTCGCCGCTTGGAGCTCCCGTGAGGCGTGCTTGTCAATG
CGGTAAGTGTCACTGATTTTGAACTATAACGACCGCGTGAGTCAAAATGACGCATGATTATCTTTTACGT
GACTTTTAAGATTTAACTCATACGATAATTATATTGTTATTTCATGTTCTACTTACGTGATAACTTATTA
TATATATATTTTCTTGTTATAGATATCATTAACGGCCGCCCATAGAGCCCACCGCATCCCCAGCATGCCT
GCTATTGACTTCCCAATCCTCCCCCTTGCTGTCCTGCCCCACCCCACCCCCCAGAATAGAATGACACCTA
CTCAGACAATGCGATGCAATTTCCTCATTTTATTAGGAAAGGACAGTGGGAGTGGCACCTTCCAGGGTCA
AGGAAGGCACGGGGGAGGGGCAAACAACAGATGGCTGGCAACTAGAAGGCACAGTCGAGGCTGATCAGCG
GGTTTAAACTGCTAGAGATTTTCCACACTGACTAAAAGGGTCTGAGGGATCTCTAGTTACCAGAGTCACA
CAACAGACGGGCACACACTACTTGAAGCACTCAAGGCAAGCTTTATTGAGGCTTAAGCAGTGGGTTCCCT
AGTTAGCCAGAGAGCTCCCAGGCTCAGATCTGGTCTAACCAGAGAGACTCTGGTCTAACCAGAGAGACCC
AGTACAGGCAAAAAGCAGATCTTGACTTCTTTGGGAGTGAATTAGCCCTTCCAGTCCCCCCTTTTCTTTT
AAAAAGTGGCTAAGATCTACAGCTGCCTTGTAAGTCATTGGTCTTAAAGGTACCTAGCGGCCGCTCAATT
AAGCTTGTGCCCCAGTTTGCTAGGGAGGTCGCAGTATCTGGCCACTGCCACCTCGTGCTGCTCGACGTAG
GTCTCGTTGTTGGCCTCCTTGATTCTTTCCAGTCTGTAGTCCACATAGTAGACGCCAGGCATCTTGAGGT
TCTTAGCGGGTTTCTTGGATCTATATGTGGTCTTGATGTTTGCGATCAGATGGCTCCCGCCCACGAGCTT
CAGGGCCATGTCGTTTCTGCCTTCCAGGCCGCCGTCAGCGGGGTACAGAGTCTCGGTGAAGGCCTCCCAG
CCGAGTGTTTTCTTCTGCATCACAGGGCCGTTGGATGTGAAGTTCACCCCTCTGATCTTGACGTTGTAGA
TGAGGCAGCCGTCCTGGAGGCTGGTGTCCTGGGTAGCGGTCAGCACGCCCCCGTCCTCGTATGTGGTGAC
TCTCTCCCATGTGAAGCCCTCAGGGAAGGACTGCTTGAAGAAGTCGGGGATGCCCTGGGTGTGGTTGATG
AAGGTCTTGCTGCCGTAGAGGAAGCTAGTAGCCAGGATGTCGAAGGCGAAGGGGAGAGGGCCGCCCTCGA
CCACCTTGATTCTCATGGTCTGGGTGCCCTCGTAGGGCTTGCCTTCGCCCTCGGATGTGCACTTGAAGTG
ATGGTTGTCCACGGTGCCCTCCATGTACAGCTTCATGTGCATGTTCTCCTTAATCAGCTCGCTCATTGGG
CCAGGATTCTCCTCCACGTCACCGCATGTTAGGAGACTTCCTCTGCCCTCTCCTCCGGACCCGCCGCCGG
CACCGGGCTTGCGGGTCATGCACCAGGTGCGCGGTCCTTCGGGCACCTCGACGTCGGCGGTGACGGTGAA
GCCGAGCCGCTCGTAGAAGGGGAGGTTGCGGGGCGCGGAGGTCTCCAGGAAGGCGGGCACCCCGGCGCGC
TCGGCCGCCTCCACTCCGGGGAGCACGACGGCGCTGCCCAGACCCTTGCCCTGGTGGTCGGGCGAGACCC
CGACGGTGGCCAGGAACCACGCGGGCTCCTTGGGCCGGTGCGGCGCCAGGAGGCCTTCCATCTGTTGCTG
CGCGGCCAGCCGGGAACCGCTCAACTCGGCCATGCGCGGGCCGATCTCGGCGAACACCGCCCCCGCTTCG
ACGCTCTCCGGCGTGGTCCAGACCGCCACCGCGGCGCCGTCGTCCGCGACCCACACCTTGCCGATGTCGA
GCCCGACGCGCGTGAGGAAGAGTTCTTGCAGCTCGGTGACCCGCTCGATGTGGCGGTCCGGATCGACGGT
GTGGCGCGTGGCGGGGTAGTCGGCGAACGCGGCGGCGAGGGTGCGTACGGCCCTGGGGACGTCGTCGCGG
GTGGCGAGGCGCACCGTGGGCTTGTACTCGGTCATGGTAAGCTTCAGCTGCTCGAGATCTAGATGGATGC
AGGTCGAAAGGCCCGGAGATGAGGAAGAGGAGAACAGCGCGGCAGACGTGCGCTTTTGAAGCGTGCAGAA
TGCCGGGCCTCCGGAGGACCTTCGGGCSCCCGCCCCGCCCCTGAGCCCGCCCCTGAGCCCGCCCCCGGAC
CCACCCCTTCCCAGCCTCTGAGCCCAGAAAGCGAAGGAGCAAAGCTGCTATTGGCCGCTGCCCCAAAGGC
CTACCCGCTTCCATTGCTCAGCGGTGCTGTCCATCTGCACGAGACTAGTGAGACTGCTACTTCCATTTGT
CACGTCCTGCACGACGCGAGCTGCGGGGCGGGGGGGAACTTCCTGACTAGGGGAGGAGTAGAAGGTGGCG
CGAAGGGGCCACCAAAGAACGGAGCCGGTTGGCGCCTACCGGTGGATGTGGAATGTGTGCGAGGCCAGAG
GCCACTTGTGTAGCGCCAAGTGCCCAGCGGGGCTGCTAAAGCGCATGCTCCAGACTGCCTTGGGAAAAGC
GCCTCCCCTACCCGGTAGAATTGGATCCCCAAGGTCGGGCAGGAAGAGGGCCTATTTCCCATGATTCCTT
CATATTTGCATATACGATACAAGGCTGTTAGAGAGATAATTAGAATTAATTTGACTGTAAACACAAAGAT
ATTAGTACAAAATACGTGACGTAGAAAGTAATAATTTCTTGGGTAGTTTGCAGTTTTAAAATTATGTTTT
AAAATGGACTATCATATGCTTACCGTAACTTGAAAGTATTTCGATTTCTTGGCTTTATATATCTTGTGGA
AAGGACGAAACACCGGGGAGTGTGTCCGAGCCACTGTTTAAGAGCTAAGCTGGAAACAGCATAGCAAGTT
TAAATAAGGCTAGTCCGTTATCAACTTGAAAAAGTGGCACCGAGTCGGTGCTTTTTTTGTTGACAATTAA
TCATCGGCATAGTATATCGGCATAGTATAATACGACAAGGTGAGGAACTAAACCATGGGTCAAAGTAGCG
ATGAAGCCAACGCTCCCGTTGCAGGGCAGTTTGCGCTTCCCCTGAGTGCCACCTTTGGCTTAGGGGATCG
CGTACGCAAGAAATCTGGTGCCGCTTGGCAGGGTCAAGTCGTCGGTTGGTATTGCACAAAACTCACTCCT
GAAGGCTATGCGGTCGAGTCCGAATCCCACCCAGGCTCAGTGCAAATTTATCCTGTGGCTGCACTTGAAC
GTGTGGCCTAATTTTTTTGATCCGACGCCGCCATCTCTAGGCCCGCGCCGGCCCCCTCGCACAGACTTGT
GGGAGAAGCTCGGCTACTCCCCTGCCCCGGTTAATTTGCATATAATATTTCCTAGTAACTATAGAGGCTT
AATGTGCGATAAAAGACAGATAATCTGTTCTTTTTAATACTAGCTACATTTTACATGATAGGCTTGGATT
TCTATAAGAGATACAAATACTAAATTATTATTTTAAAAAACAGCACAAAAGGAAACTCACCCTAACTGTA
AAGTAATTGTGTGTTTTGAGACTATAAATATCCCTTGGAGAAAAGCCTTGTTTGACTGCGGAGCGCCCAA
TATCGTTTGAGAGCTAAGCAGAAAGCTGCATAGCAAGTTCAAATAAGGCTAGTCCGTACACAACTTGAAA
AAGTGGCAGCCGAGTCGGCTGCTTTTTTTGAACGCTGACGTCATCAACCCGCTCCAAGGAATCGCGGGCC
CAGTGTCACTAGGCGGGAACACCCAGCGCGCGTGCGCCCTGGCAGGAAGATGGCTGTGAGGGACAGGGGA
GTGGCGCCCTGCAATATTTGCATGTCGCTATGTGTTCTGGGAAATCACCATAAACGTGAAATGTCTTTGG
ATTTGGGAATCTTATAAGTTCTGTATGAGACCACTCTTTCCCGGCAACGGCGATTCTCGGCATGTTTCAG
AGCTAAGCACAAGAGTGCATAGCAAGTTGAAATAAGGCTAGTCCGTTTACAACTTGAAAAAGTGGCACCC
GAGTCGGGTGCTTTTTTTCTGCAGTATTTAGCATGCCCCACCCATCTGCAAGGCATTCTGGATAGTGTCA
AAACAGCCGGAAATCAAGTCCGTTTATCTCAAACTTTAGCATTTTGGGAATAAATGATATTTGCTATGCT
GGTTAAATTAGATTTTAGTTAAATTTCCTGCTGAAGCTCTAGTACGATAAGCAACTTGACCTAAGTGTAA
AGTTGAGACTTCCTTCAGGTTTATATAGCTTGTGCGCCGCTTGGGTACCTCGGGGATGCGTCTTGCTAAA
CCGTTTCAGAGCTACAGCAGAAATGCTGTAGCAAGTTGAAATAAGGCTAGTCCGTTATCAACTTGAAAAA
GTGGCACCGAGTCGGTGCTTTTTTTGCTTTGTTACTTTATAGAAGAAATTTTGAGTTTTTGTTTTTTTTT
AATAAATAAATAAACATAAATAAATTGTTTGTTGAATTTATTATTAGTATGTAAGTGTAAATATAATAAA
ACTTAATATCTATTCAAATTAATAAATAAACCTCGATATACAGACCGATAAAACACATGCGTCAATTTTA
CGCATGATTATCTTTAACGTACGTCACAATATGATTATCTTTCTAGGGTTAAGTAACGCGTAGGGCCCGG
TACTAACCAAACTGGATCTCTGCTGTCCCTGTAATAAACCCGAAAATTTTGAATTTTTGTAATTTGTTTT
TGTAATTCTTTAGTTTGTATGTCTGTTGCTATTATGTCTACTATTCTTTCCCCTGCACTGTACCCCCCAA
TCCCCCCTTTTCTTTTAAAATTGTGGATGAATACTGCCATTTGTCTGCAGAATTGGCGCACGCAGTGCCG
ATCCGTTCACTAATCGAATGGATCTGTCTCTGTCTCTCTCTCCACCTTCTTCTTCTATTCCTTCGGGCCT
GTCGGGTCCCCTCGGGGTTGGGAGGTGGGTCTGAAACGATAATGGTGAATATCCCTGCCTAACTCTATTC
ACTATAGAAAGTACAGCAAAAACTATTCTTAAACCTACCAAGCCTCCTACTATCATTATGAATAATTTTA
TATACCACAGCCAATTTGTTATGTTAAACCAATTCCACAAACTTGCCCATTTATCTAATTCCAATAATTC
TTGTTCATTCTTTTCTTGCTGGTTTTGCGATTCTTCAATTAAGGAGTGTATTAAGCTTGTGTAATTGTTA
ATTTCTCTGTCCCACTCCATCCAGGTCGTGTGATTCCAAATCTGTTCCAGAGATTTATTACTCCAACTAG
CATTCCAAGGCACAGCAGTGGTGCAAATGAGTTTTCCAGAGCAACCCCAAATCCCCAGGAGCTGTTGATC
CTTTAGGTATCTTTCCACAGCCAGGATTCTTGCCTGGAGCTGCTTGATGCCCCAGACTGTGAGTTGCAAC
AGATGCTGTTGCGCCTCAATAGCCCTCAGCAAATTGTTCTGCTGCTGCACTATACCAGACAATAATTGTC
TGGCCTGTACCGTCAGCGTCATTGACGCTGCGCCCATAGTGCTTCCTGCTGCTCCCAAGAACCCAAGGAA
CAAAGCTCCTATTCCCACTGCTCTTTTTTCTCTCTGCACCACTCTTCTCTTTGCCTTGGTGGGTGCTACT
CCTAATGGTTCAATTTTTACTACTTTATATTTATATAATTCACTTCTCCAATTG
